Addgene plasmid #164572: pDiCre-mCherry
Purpose: Integration of a DiCre cassette in PbGFP parasite genome
Depositing lab: Olivier Silvie. Depositing organization: INSERM U1135, Centre d'Immunologie et des Maladies Infectieuses. Publication: The dimerisable Cre recombinase allows conditional genome editing in the mosquito stages of Plasmodium berghei. Fernandes P, Briquet S, Patarot D, Loubens M, Hoareau-Coudert B, Silvie O. PLoS One. 2020 Oct 12;15(10):e0236616. doi: 10.1371/journal.pone.0236616. eCollection 2020. PubMed 33044964.
Backbone
  Vector backbone: pBluescript
  Vector type: Cre/Lox
Growth in bacteria
  Bacterial resistance: Ampicillin, 100 μg/mL
  Growth temperature: 37°C
  Growth strain: DH5alpha
  Copy number: High Copy
Gene/Insert 1
  Gene/Insert name: FKBP12-CRE59 (alt name: FKBP12-linker peptide 2-Cre(19-59))
  Species: Synthetic
  Insert size (bp): 516
  Promoter: Bidirectional PbEF1alpha promoter (PBANKA_1133400)
  Cloning method: Ligation Independent Cloning
  Sequencing primers: 5′ n/a
Gene/Insert 2
  Gene/Insert name: FRB-CRE60 (alt name: FRB-linker peptide 2- Cre(60-343))
  Species: Synthetic
  Insert size (bp): 1200
  Promoter: Bidirectional PbEF1alpha promoter (PBANKA_1133300)
  Cloning method: Ligation Independent Cloning
  Sequencing primers: 5′ n/a
Gene/Insert 3
  Gene/Insert name: mCherry
  Species: Synthetic
  Insert size (bp): 731
  Promoter: Truncated PbHSP70 promoter (PBANKA_0711900)
  Cloning method: Ligation Independent Cloning
  Sequencing primers: 5′ n/a
Gene/Insert 4
  Gene/Insert name: Bifunctional dihydrofolate reductase-thymidylate synthase
  Species: Toxoplasma gondii
  Insert size (bp): 1801
  Entrez Gene: TGME49_249180 (a.k.a. TGME49_249180, TGME49_049180)
  Promoter: Bidirectional PbEF1alpha promoter (PBANKA_1133400)
  Cloning method: Ligation Independent Cloning
  Sequencing primers: 5′ n/a
Terms and licenses: Academic/Nonprofit Terms; Industry Terms: Not Available to Industry
How to cite: pDiCre-mCherry was a gift from Olivier Silvie (Addgene plasmid # 164572 ; http://n2t.net/addgene:164572 ; RRID:Addgene_164572)
