[The description below was written by a language model from this plasmid's Addgene catalogue record and pLannotate feature annotations shown in this document.]
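Description:
pDiCre-mCherry is a 12.7 kb pBluescript-based Cre/lox plasmid built to integrate a dimerisable Cre (DiCre) expression cassette into the genome of the PbGFP line of the rodent malaria parasite Plasmodium berghei. In E. coli it is maintained as a high-copy plasmid through the ColE1/pUC origin and selected with ampicillin via the β-lactamase gene. The usual pBluescript remnants (f1 ori, lac promoter/operator and lacZα fragments, T3 and T7 promoters) flank the insert region.

The payload consists of four parasite expression units. Cre is split into two inactive halves: FKBP12 fused through a linker to Cre residues 19–59, and FRB fused through a linker to Cre residues 60–343. The feature table shows the two coding sequences in divergent orientation, consistent with the record's statement that both are driven by a bidirectional PbEF1alpha promoter. In DiCre systems, rapamycin-type ligands bridge FKBP12 and FRB, reconstituting recombinase activity and allowing inducible excision of loxP-flanked sequences. The annotation tool matched these domains to the F36V and T2098L variants, but the catalogue fields do not specify such mutations.

An mCherry reporter under a truncated PbHSP70 promoter marks the parasites with red fluorescence. A Toxoplasma gondii DHFR-TS cassette, also assigned a PbEF1alpha promoter, provides a marker commonly used for antifolate (pyrimethamine) selection, though the record does not name the drug. Two loxP sites in the same orientation flank this marker, suggesting it can be removed once DiCre is activated, although the record does not state this explicitly. Small hits to a baculovirus terminator and the yeast LEU2 promoter are probably spurious matches. The homology regions that direct integration are not annotated. The associated publication concerns conditional genome editing in the mosquito stages of P. berghei.
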