Features (pLannotate 1.2.2; 23 found; start..end, strand, type, name):
     18..36      -  promoter       T3 promoter: promoter for bacteriophage T3 RNA polymerase
     79..101     -  protein_bind   lac operator (fragment): The lac repressor binds to the lac operator to inhibit transcription in E. coli. This inhibition can be relieved by adding lactose or isopropyl-β-D-thiogalactopyranoside (IPTG). lac repressor encoded by lacI
    105..135     -  promoter       lac promoter: promoter for the E. coli lac operon
    150..171     -  protein_bind   CAP binding site: CAP binding activates transcription in the presence of cAMP. E. coli catabolite activator protein
    184..276     -  CDS            lacI (fragment): lac repressor; lacI; The lac repressor binds to the lac operator to inhibit transcription in E. coli. This inhibition can be relieved by adding lactose or isopropyl-β-D-thiogalactopyranoside (IPTG).
    459..1047    -  rep_origin     ori: high-copy-number ColE1/pMB1/pBR322/pUC origin of replication
   1218..2078    -  CDS            AmpR: β-lactamase; bla; confers resistance to ampicillin, carbenicillin, and related antibiotics
   2079..2183    -  promoter       AmpR promoter: bla
   2236..2664    -  rep_origin     f1 ori (sequence partly withheld): f1 bacteriophage origin of replication; arrow indicates direction of (+) strand synthesis
   2669..2826    -  CDS            lacZα (fragment): LacZα fragment of β-galactosidase; lacZ fragment
   2829..2847    +  promoter       T7 promoter: promoter for bacteriophage T7 RNA polymerase
   3265..3289    -  terminator     IE1 terminator (fragment): terminator of the ie1 gene from the baculovirus Autographa californica
   3699..3719    +  misc_feature   MCS (fragment): pBluescript multiple cloning site
   3719..4425    +  CDS            mCherry (fragment): monomeric derivative of DsRed fluorescent protein (Shaner et al., 2004) mammalian codon-optimized
   5241..5258    -  promoter       LEU2 promoter (fragment): S. cerevisiae LEU2
   5387..5404    -  promoter       LEU2 promoter (fragment): S. cerevisiae LEU2
   5474..5599    -  CDS            cre (fragment): RECR_BPP1 - Experimental evidence at protein level: Swiss-Prot protein existence level 1. Catalyzes site-specific recombination between two 34-base- pair LOXP sites. Its role is to maintain the phage genome as a monomeric unit-copy plasmid in the lysogenic state. From Escherichia phage P1 (Bacteriophage P1).
   5633..5953    -  CDS            DmrB: F36V mutant of FK506-binding protein FKBP12 binds synthetic ligands that do not bind wild-type FKBP
   7084..7359    +  CDS            FRB*: T2098L mutant of FKBP-rapamycin binding domain of human FRAP binds synthetic ligands such as AP21967
   7396..8247    +  CDS            cre (fragment): RECR_BPP1 - Experimental evidence at protein level: Swiss-Prot protein existence level 1. Catalyzes site-specific recombination between two 34-base- pair LOXP sites. Its role is to maintain the phage genome as a monomeric unit-copy plasmid in the lysogenic state. From Escherichia phage P1 (Bacteriophage P1).
   9074..9107    -  protein_bind   loxP: Cre-mediated recombination occurs in the 8-bp core sequence (GCATACAT). Cre recombinase
   9600..11429   -  CDS            DRTS_TOXGO: Experimental evidence at protein level: Swiss-Prot protein existence level 1. Bifunctional enzyme. Involved in de novo dTMP biosynthesis. Key enzyme in folate metabolism. Catalyzes an essential reaction for de novo glycine and purine synthesis, DNA precursor synthesis, and for the conversion of dUMP to dTMP (By similarity). From Toxoplasma gondii.
  12024..12057   -  protein_bind   loxP: Cre-mediated recombination occurs in the 8-bp core sequence (GCATACAT). Cre recombinase
>Addgene plasmid #164572 | pDiCre-mCherry | addgene full sequence | sequence record 325185 | Addgene NGS Result
GGTACCAGCTTTTGTTCCCTTTAGTGAGGGTTAATTTCGAGCTTGGCGTAATCATGGTCATAGCTGTTTC
CTGTGTGAAATTGTTATCCGCTCACAATTCCACACAACATACGAGCCGGAAGCATAAAGTGTAAAGCCTG
GGGTGCCTAATGAGTGAGCTAACTCACATTAATTGCGTTGCGCTCACTGCCCGCTTTCCAGTCGGGAAAC
CTGTCGTGCCAGCTGCATTAATGAATCGGCCAACGCGCGGGGAGAGGCGGTTTGCGTATTGGGCGCTCTT
CCGCTTCCTCGCTCACTGACTCGCTGCGCTCGGTCGTTCGGCTGCGGCGAGCGGTATCAGCTCACTCAAA
GGCGGTAATACGGTTATCCACAGAATCAGGGGATAACGCAGGAAAGAACATGTGAGCAAAAGGCCAGCAA
AAGGCCAGGAACCGTAAAAAGGCCGCGTTGCTGGCGTTTTTCCATAGGCTCCGCCCCCCTGACGAGCATC
ACAAAAATCGACGCTCAAGTCAGAGGTGGCGAAACCCGACAGGACTATAAAGATACCAGGCGTTTCCCCC
TGGAAGCTCCCTCGTGCGCTCTCCTGTTCCGACCCTGCCGCTTACCGGATACCTGTCCGCCTTTCTCCCT
TCGGGAAGCGTGGCGCTTTCTCATAGCTCACGCTGTAGGTATCTCAGTTCGGTGTAGGTCGTTCGCTCCA
AGCTGGGCTGTGTGCACGAACCCCCCGTTCAGCCCGACCGCTGCGCCTTATCCGGTAACTATCGTCTTGA
GTCCAACCCGGTAAGACACGACTTATCGCCACTGGCAGCAGCCACTGGTAACAGGATTAGCAGAGCGAGG
TATGTAGGCGGTGCTACAGAGTTCTTGAAGTGGTGGCCTAACTACGGCTACACTAGAAGAACAGTATTTG
GTATCTGCGCTCTGCTGAAGCCAGTTACCTTCGGAAAAAGAGTTGGTAGCTCTTGATCCGGCAAACAAAC
CACCGCTGGTAGCGGTGGTTTTTTTGTTTGCAAGCAGCAGATTACGCGCAGAAAAAAAGGATCTCAAGAA
GATCCTTTGATCTTTTCTACGGGGTCTGACGCTCAGTGGAACGAAAACTCACGTTAAGGGATTTTGGTCA
TGAGATTATCAAAAAGGATCTTCACCTAGATCCTTTTAAATTAAAAATGAAGTTTTAAATCAATCTAAAG
TATATATGAGTAAACTTGGTCTGACAGTTACCAATGCTTAATCAGTGAGGCACCTATCTCAGCGATCTGT
CTATTTCGTTCATCCATAGTTGCCTGACTCCCCGTCGTGTAGATAACTACGATACGGGAGGGCTTACCAT
CTGGCCCCAGTGCTGCAATGATACCGCGAGACCCACGCTCACCGGCTCCAGATTTATCAGCAATAAACCA
GCCAGCCGGAAGGGCCGAGCGCAGAAGTGGTCCTGCAACTTTATCCGCCTCCATCCAGTCTATTAATTGT
TGCCGGGAAGCTAGAGTAAGTAGTTCGCCAGTTAATAGTTTGCGCAACGTTGTTGCCATTGCTACAGGCA
TCGTGGTGTCACGCTCGTCGTTTGGTATGGCTTCATTCAGCTCCGGTTCCCAACGATCAAGGCGAGTTAC
ATGATCCCCCATGTTGTGCAAAAAAGCGGTTAGCTCCTTCGGTCCTCCGATCGTTGTCAGAAGTAAGTTG
GCCGCAGTGTTATCACTCATGGTTATGGCAGCACTGCATAATTCTCTTACTGTCATGCCATCCGTAAGAT
GCTTTTCTGTGACTGGTGAGTACTCAACCAAGTCATTCTGAGAATAGTGTATGCGGCGACCGAGTTGCTC
TTGCCCGGCGTCAATACGGGATAATACCGCGCCACATAGCAGAACTTTAAAAGTGCTCATCATTGGAAAA
CGTTCTTCGGGGCGAAAACTCTCAAGGATCTTACCGCTGTTGAGATCCAGTTCGATGTAACCCACTCGTG
CACCCAACTGATCTTCAGCATCTTTTACTTTCACCAGCGTTTCTGGGTGAGCAAAAACAGGAAGGCAAAA
TGCCGCAAAAAAGGGAATAAGGGCGACACGGAAATGTTGAATACTCATACTCTTCCTTTTTCAATATTAT
TGAAGCATTTATCAGGGTTATTGTCTCATGAGCGGATACATATTTGAATGTATTTAGAAAAATAAACAAA
TAGGGGTTCCGCGCACATTTCCCCGAAAAGTGCCACCTAAATTGTAAGCGTTAATATTTTGTTAAAATTC
GCGTTAAATTTTTGTTAAATCAGCTCATTTTTTAACCAATAGGCCGAAATCGGCAAAATCCCTTATAAAT
CAAAAGAATAGACCGAGATAGGGT
[37 nt withheld, positions 2335-2371]
AAAGAACGTGGACTCCAACGTCAAAGG
[49 nt withheld, positions 2399-2447]
T
[91 nt withheld, positions 2449-2539]
G
[124 nt withheld, positions 2541-2664]
CCCATTCGCCATTCAGGCTGCGCAACTGTTGGGAAGGGCGATCGGTGCGGGCCTCTTCGCTATTACGCCA
GCTGGCGAAAGGGGGATGTGCTGCAAGGCGATTAAGTTGGGTAACGCCAGGGTTTTCCCAGTCACGACGT
TGTAAAACGACGGCCAGTGAATTGTAATACGACTCACTATAGGGCGAATTGGAGCTCCACCGCGGAGGTA
TATATAATAGCTGCTTTAACTAAGGGGCTAATAAATGGCCCCGTATTTTGTTTTTTTTTATAGCTAATAA
TAAAAATAAAAAAATAAAAAGTACGAACTTTAGTCCCATAAATTAAGAAGTATATATGCTTATAAAAAGG
ATATCAAATAAATTAATGTTAACTCAAATAAATTAATTTTCATGCAAAAAAATATTTAAAAAAGAATATA
TATATTAAGAAAAATAATTATAAATATTATTTACATATATATACCATAATATATACCCCCTTTTGATTAT
ATATATATAATATTATATATTTTTCTTTAGAGAAAAAATAAATAGTGTTATTTCCTATTATATATCGTAG
TTAATTTTAATAATTTACAATACACTATATTTCTTATTTTATATAAAATATATTTATAATTAATTTTTTT
ATATTATATGTATATATTTTAATTGCATTCTCCTTTTTTAATAAAAATTTTACCCAATTGTTATAGAGCT
TGTTATTATTATATAATAACAATATAAGAATATTTTTTATATAACATTAAAAAAAATTAACATGTTTTTT
ATTTTTTTTAAATATTTATTCCAATTTATTTTTAACGGTCAAATTAAAGAAATATATAGATATATATTTA
TTGCTTAAATTATAAGTATATGTTTTTTTAAAAAATTAAAGCCCAAAACATATTTCTTTGTATTATATAC
ATTTTTGCATTTTACACTATTTTGCCATAAGCACATTAAATATATATATATATGCTTGTAGCAAATTAAT
TAAATAAAATAATTACCAACATTATTATCCCAATAAATTACAATTACAAAATGAGCGGCCGCTCTAGAAC
TAGTGTGAGCAAGGGCGAGGAGGATAACATGGCCATCATCAAGGAGTTCATGCGCTTCAAGGTGCACATG
GAGGGCTCCGTGAACGGCCACGAGTTCGAGATCGAGGGCGAGGGCGAGGGCCGCCCCTACGAGGGCACCC
AGACCGCCAAGCTGAAGGTGACCAAGGGTGGCCCCCTGCCCTTCGCCTGGGACATCCTGTCCCCTCAGTT
CATGTACGGCTCCAAGGCCTACGTGAAGCACCCCGCCGACATCCCCGACTACTTGAAGCTGTCCTTCCCC
GAGGGCTTCAAGTGGGAGCGCGTGATGAACTTCGAGGACGGCGGCGTGGTGACCGTGACCCAGGACTCCT
CCCTGCAGGACGGCGAGTTCATCTACAAGGTGAAGCTGCGCGGCACCAACTTCCCCTCCGACGGCCCCGT
AATGCAGAAGAAGACCATGGGCTGGGAGGCCTCCTCCGAGCGGATGTACCCCGAGGACGGCGCCCTGAAG
GGCGAGATCAAGCAGAGGCTGAAGCTGAAGGACGGCGGCCACTACGACGCTGAGGTCAAGACCACCTACA
AGGCCAAGAAGCCCGTGCAGCTGCCCGGCGCCTACAACGTCAACATCAAGTTGGACATCACCTCCCACAA
CGAGGACTACACCATCGTGGAACAGTACGAACGCGCCGAGGGCCGCCACTCCACCGGCGGCATGGACGAG
CTGTACAAGTAAGGATCCCGTTTTTCTTACTTATATATTTATACCAATTGATTGTATTTATAACTGTAAA
AATGTGTATGTTGTGTGCATATTTTTTTTTGTGCATGCACATGCATGTAAATAGCTAAAATTATGAACAT
TTTATTTTTTGTTCAGAAAAAAAAAACTTTACACACATAAAATGGCTAGTATGAATAGCCATATTTTATA
TAAATTAAATCCTATGAATTTATGACCATATTAAAAATTTAGATATTTATGGAACATAATATGTTTGAAA
CAATAAGACAAAATTATTATTATTATTATTATTTTTACTGTTATAATTATGTTGTCTCTTCAATGATTCA
TAAATAGTTGGACTTGACCGCGGTGGCGGCCGCCCTCAGCCGTACGGGATCCAGAATTCGGAACTTAATA
AAAAAGAGGAGTAATGTACGCTCAAATAATAATGTTAAATGGACTTATAAATATTGTCTTTTAAAAATGT
GCCTTACATTTATTTATTATTATTATTATATTTTAATTATATTTTTATTATATTTCATTTATTTATTTAT
TTATTTTTTTTTTTTTTTTGGTAAAAATATAACATTTTATGCTTCTTAAAAATTGGCAGGTTAAAAAAAT
ATAAACATTTATGTTATTTCTCTTTTGTGTGACATTTATGTGTAAATGGAACAAAAATTGTATTTTTCAT
ATATATAATATAAATAAATAAAACCATAAACCGTTTATATTTTGTTCCTGCATTTAAGAAAATTTAGAAT
TATTTCAGTTAAAACAAGATAAAAAAAATTATCTACTAATAAATAAATAAATAAATAAATATATATATAT
ATATATTAAAAATACATAAGAAAAAAAAAAAATGATAATAAATATAAAAAAAATAATAATAATATAGAAA
AAGTTACATGCACGTATATTTATACGAATGTATATATAATGCATATATAAAATATACGTCTCAAATATAT
ATATATATATATACATATAAACGTATGATATTTACTTATTTATTTTATTCTGCATATTTAAAAATCCTGC
AGTTAATCAGTTCAGCTTGCACCAGGCAGCCCAGGATCTGCACACAGACAGGAGCATCTTCCAGGTGTGT
TCAGAGAAGGCCTGCCTGTCCCTGAACATGTCCATCAGGTTCTTCCTGACTTCATCAGAGGTGGATCCGT
TGCTGGCGCCGGGGTTGCTGGGGCTAGCTTCCAGTTTTAGAAGCTCCACATCGAAGACGAGAGTGGCATG
TGGTGGGATGATGCCTGGGTGCCCAGTGGCACCATAGGCATAATCTGGAGATATAGTCAGTTTGGCTCTC
TGACCCACACTCATCTGGGCAACCCCTTCTTCCCAGCCTCGGATCACCTCCTGCTTGCCTAGCATAAACT
TAAAGGGCTTGTTTCTGTCCCGGGAGGAATCAAATTTCTTTCCATCTTCAAGCATCCCGGTGTAGTGCAC
CACGCAGGTCTGGCCGCGCTTGGGGAAGGTGCGCCCGTCTCCTGGGGAGATGGTTTCCACCTGCACTCCT
CTAGACACCTTTCTCTTCTTCTTAGGGGCCATTTTCATATGTATAAAATTTTTATTTATTTATAAGCAAA
TATATATTTTTATATATTTATACACAAAGTATATATATTTTAGGAAATATTAAAATAAATTTAAATTTTG
AAGGCAAATGAAAAAATTACGTTTTTTGTTTCACAACAATTATATTTATTTTTTGAATTAATTTACATAT
TATTTTATATTAAAATTATAAAATAAAAAAAACATTACATATATTAATTATATTATTATATGAGGATTTT
TTTATAACATAGAAATATAAATAATTACGACTAGTTAATAAAGGGCACTTTAATTTTTATGCATAATTAG
CTTATATTTAGTGCATATTTATTTTTATACATATTTTTATATATTTTTTGATTTACATGGCGTTTTATGT
TTATATGTATAACATTATATGCATAGTATTTTTTTGAAAATTTAATGGTATTTCAGTGGATGAAAATATT
ACTGGTGCTTTGAGGGGTGAGCATTTAAAGCACAATATCTAGGATACTACAAAAAATACTTAAAGTATGA
ATATTAAATTGTAAACTTAAGCATAAAGAGCTCGAAAAGAATTAAGCTTAACTCATCTACAAGCATCAAA
TTAAATGTTTTATGCAGTACCTTTTTTTAAATAATCCATTTTATTTTTTTATACTCCGAGGATTTTACAC
CTGCACTGACACTACAAATATAGTAATATTTTATCCCTACATTATATGCATTTTATAATATTTTTATTTA
TTTTAATAATTTATACACATAAGTACATAGTATAGAGTTGAAAAAAAAATACGTGTATTTCTAAAATAAA
ATGAAATAAATATTATGTTATTATATTGAATACAATAAACATTTTCTCCAAATTAAAATTTAATATTATA
TAACAAAAAAAAATACAAAACACCAATTAAAAATAATAATAATTTTATCCTTATTTTTTAATAACTGCCA
TTTTTAAAGTATATAATAAAAAATAAATTAAATTTTAAAAATATTTCAAAATATAAAATAAATATATAAG
AATATATATTTGCTTATAAATAAATAAAAATTTTATACATATGAAAATGGCCCCTAAGAAGAAGAGAAAG
GTGTCTAGAATCCTCTGGCATGAGATGTGGCATGAAGGCCTGGAAGAGGCATCTCGTTTGTACTTTGGGG
AAAGGAACGTGAAAGGCATGTTTGAGGTGCTGGAGCCCTTGCATGCTATGATGGAACGGGGCCCCCAGAC
TCTGAAGGAAACATCCTTTAATCAGGCCTATGGTCGAGATTTAATGGAGGCCCAAGAGTGGTGCAGGAAG
TACATGAAATCAGGGAATGTCAAGGACCTCCTCCAAGCCTGGGACCTCTATTATCATGTGTTCCGACGAA
TCTCAGCTAGCCCCAGCAACCCCGGCGCCAGCAACGGATCCAACAGGAAATGGTTCCCTGCTGAACCTGA
GGATGTGAGGGACTACCTCCTGTACCTGCAAGCCAGAGGCCTGGCTGTGAAGACCATCCAACAGCACCTG
GGCCAGCTCAACATGCTGCACAGGAGATCTGGCCTGCCTCGCCCTTCTGACTCCAATGCTGTGTCCCTGG
TGATGAGGAGAATCAGAAAGGAGAATGTGGATGCTGGGGAGAGAGCCAAGCAGGCCCTGGCCTTTGAACG
CACTGACTTTGACCAAGTCAGATCCCTGATGGAGAACTCTGACAGATGCCAGGACATCAGGAACCTGGCC
TTCCTGGGCATTGCCTACAACACCCTGCTGCGCATTGCCGAAATTGCCAGAATCAGAGTGAAGGACATCT
CCCGCACCGATGGTGGGAGAATGCTGATCCACATTGGCAGGACCAAGACCCTGGTGTCCACAGCTGGTGT
GGAGAAGGCCCTGTCCCTGGGGGTTACCAAGCTGGTGGAGAGATGGATCTCTGTGTCTGGTGTGGCTGAT
GACCCCAACAACTACCTGTTCTGCCGGGTCAGAAAGAATGGTGTGGCTGCCCCTTCTGCCACCTCCCAAC
TGTCCACCCGGGCCCTGGAAGGGATCTTTGAGGCCACCCACCGCCTGATCTATGGTGCCAAGGATGACTC
TGGGCAGAGATACCTGGCCTGGTCTGGCCACTCTGCCAGAGTGGGTGCTGCCAGGGACATGGCCAGGGCT
GGTGTGTCCATCCCTGAAATCATGCAGGCTGGTGGCTGGACCAATGTGAACATTGTGATGAACTACATCA
GAAACCTGGACTCTGAGACTGGGGCCATGGTGAGGCTGCTGGAGGATGGGGACTGAGAATTCTGTACTGT
TAATTTTAAAATGTGGAATGCCACGAACATATTTTTTCGAACAAAATATATATTTTTTGTGTCGAAATAC
ATAAATTTGTGTACCTCCTTTTTGTTGTATATATGAAAAAGGAATAAAGTGAATGGAGTCGAATTACTCT
AGACCCTACAACTTGTATATCACTACTTTATAATACTATAATATTATTATTAACATTAAACTATAGAAGA
AATATCAACAATACTTATGTATTTGTTCAAACTTTATCAGTATAGTTTGGTAATCGCATATCATATATTT
GTTATGTGTAATATTTTATGAATATGCGTCTTTTTTTTTAACTATAAATAATTCAAAATAAAATAACATA
ATTAACATTTGCAAGCATAATTAAGATGATTACTTTCACATTTCATCCAAAGTGGAAAATGACCACCACA
TTTGATCGAAGCTTTTACCACTTTTGATGCATTAGCTCTGAAATGTATACAAGCTTTCATTTGTTAATGT
TACAAAGGGAAGTTTTTATTTGGGGGCACATTAAAAGTGAAAAAATTAAAAGTTAAAAAAGTTAAAAAAT
GATCGGTGTAGTTGGTCATATAGACATGTTGTTATGCAAGTCTTTCAAAACGTTCCTCATAAAATAAAAG
GAGGGATCTAGAGAGCTTTCAATTCTCCAAACGGTATTATTGGTATTTTCTGAAGACTGCGTTTCCTTGT
TTTTATTTATATTTATGAGATGTTCTTTTTTTATACTCGCTTTTCCATTAAGTATGATTTGATTTTCATT
GACAAAATTGAGACAAACATTAGGGAATCTATTTATACTATAACTTCGTATAATGTATGCTATACGAAGT
TATCAATTCGATATCGAAATTGAAGGAAAAAACATCATTTGTGTTTATATGTTTTTTTTTAATTTTTCAA
CTTTTTTTATTTAACTATGCTAATCATATTATAAACATTTTAAAAATCAAGTCCAACTATTTATGAATCA
TTGAAGAGACAACATAATTATAACAGTAAAAATAATAATAATAATAATAATTTTGTCTTATTGTTTCAAA
CATATTATGTTCCATAAATATCTAAATTTTTAATATGGTCATAAATTCATAGGATTTAATTTATATAAAA
TATGGCTATTCATACTAGCCATTTTATGTGTGTAAAGTTTTTTTTTTCTGAACAAAAAATAAAATGTTCA
TAATTTTAGCTATTTACATGCATGTGCATGCACAAAAAAAAATATGCACACAACATACACATTTTTACAG
TTATAAATACAATCAATTGGTATAAATATATAAGTAAGAAAAACGGGATCAAAGCTAGCTTCTGTATTTC
CGCTAGACAGCCATCTCCATCTGGATTCGTCCGTGCGGGACGTAGCCCACGACCTCAAAATCCTCGGCGG
TGAAATCGTCGATTTCCTTGATGCGTTCCTTGTTGAGGATGTTCACAATGGGGAACGGTCTCGGTTCTCT
CCGCAGCTGCTCTTTTAAAGCCTCGACATGGTTCGTGTAGACATGCGTGTTCCCCATGAAGTGAATGAAC
TCCTTAGGTTTTAGGTTGCAGACGTGTGCAACCATGAGCGTCAAAAGCGAATAGGAAGCGATGTTGAAGG
GGACGCCGAGGCCGACATCGCACGACCGCTGATACATGATGCACGACAGCTCCTTCTGGTCGTTCACGTA
GAACTGGCACAACAAGTGACAAGGCGGCAGCGCCATTTCGTCCAGCGCTGCAGGATTCCAGGCAGTCATG
AGCATGCGACGATCTGTTGGATTCGTTCTCAGCATCTGGATCACATTCTTCAGCTGGTCGACGCCCTGCC
CTGTGTAGTCTGTGTGCATGTCTTTGTATGCCGCGCCGAAGTGTCTCCACTGGAAGCCGTAGCCCGGGCC
GATGTCTCCGACCTCTCGGTGGGGGAGATTGCGCGAATCGAGGAACTCGCGTGTCACATTCTTGTCCCAG
ATCTTCACGCCCTTCTCAGAAAGATGGTTTGCGTTCGTGTCGCCGCGAATGAACCACAGCAACTCTTCGA
GGACCCCTTTCCAGAACACACGCTTTGTGGTGAGAAGTGGAAAGGCCTGATCCAGCGAGTAGCGCATAGT
GCAGCCGAATTTGGAGATGACACCAACGCCCGTTCGGTCATCCATTGTCCTTCCATTGTTAATAATGTCG
GCAATGAGATCAAGGTACTGGAACTCTTCATGGCCTCTAAAGTGAACATGCGGAACGGCCCGAATCAGTT
CCTTTTGCTCGCGTTTTTTCCGGTCTTCTTCGTCCATCCACGCCAACACCGGGGCAATGGCTGCGGCCGA
AGAAGGAGCCTGCAACCCGTGCACGGGAGTTGTCTCCCTCGTGGACGTCAAGGAGCTCATTGCGTTGCTC
GGTTCCGCAGTGGCTGCGTCGTCAGTCTTCCTTCTCTTCTCGAGAACCACAAAGTCGTAGGGAACCCCGT
TGTCTGAGAAGGTCTTGGAAATGAAGATGGGTCGATACGTCGCTTCATTGTCCTTCTCTCTTCCGAGCTC
CGGACAAAAGGGAACGAACACAGACTCGGCAGGAGCTGCAGCCTGCGCAGCAGTTGATTTGTTTGAAAGA
ATGTCATCTCCGGGGAACGCAGGGAAGAAAACGTCGCACGGAAACTCGCGGGCTACACGCGTGATGTACA
GGTGAGAGGCAACGCCCAGAGACAGCGCTGCCTCGTACAGTCCCGCTCCTCCCACGACAAAAATCTGGTC
GACAGAATCCTTGTACTCTTCCTCCAGAAGGCTGAGAGCTGCTGGGAGTGAAGCACAGACTCGGACGCGC
TGCTGGCCTTCAGCTTGAGGCTTCTCCGCCGCAATGTCTTCTTCTTTGAGGGAAGAGGAAACGACGATGT
TCAATCTGTCCACGAGGGGTCTAAACTTTCGAGGCATGCTTTCCCAGTTTTTCCGTCCCATGACAACGGC
GTTGAATCTCTTGCCGACTGATGGAGAGGGAAGTCCAGAGTCGCCCGTCTTTGCAAATTTCCTGGGAAGC
CACCCGTTCAGGCGACTGGCTTCTTCGGGCGTCGTTTTTGTCACACGACGAAAGTGTTTGAAATCTGTGG
TCAAGTGGGGCCACGGGAGGCCGTTGTTGATGCCGATGCCCCTCTTGGGGGTCATCGCGACGACCAGACA
CACCGGTTTACGCATTTTTATAAAATTTTTATTTATTTATAAGCAAATATATATTTTTATATATTTATAC
ACAAAGTATATATATTTTAGGAAATATTAAAATAAATTTAAATTTTGAAGGCAAATGAAAAAATTACGTT
TTTTGTTTCACAACAATTATATTTATTTTTTGAATTAATTTACATATTATTTTATATTAAAATTATAAAA
TAAAAAAAACATTACATATATTAATTATATTATTATATGAGGATTTTTTTATAACATAGAAATATAAATA
ATTACGACTAGTTAATAAAGGGCACTTTAATTTTTATGCATAATTAGCTTATATTTAGTGCATATTTATT
TTTATACATATTTTTATATATTTTTTGATTTACATGGCGTTTTATGTTTATATGTATAACATTATATGCA
TAGTATTTTTTTGAAAATTTAATGGTATTTCAGTGGATGAAAATATTACTGGTGCTTTGAGGGGTGAGCA
TTTAAAGCACAATATCTAGGATACTACAAAAAATACTTAAAGTATGAATATTAAATTGTAAACTTAAGCA
TAAAGAGCTCGAAAAGAATTAAGCTTAACTCATCTATAAGCATCGTCGAATAACTTCGTATAATGTATGC
TATACGAAGTTATGGATCCGCGATCGCGGCGCGCCGGTACCGTCTCTTCAATGATTCATAAATAGTTGGA
CTTGATTTTTAAAATGTTTATAATATGATTAGCATAGTTAAATAAAAAAAGTTGAAAAATTAAAAAAAAA
CATATAAACACAAATGATGTTTTTTCCTTCAATTTCGATATCATATAGCAATCGTATTAGCAGGTAAATG
AGCAAGGTTAATAAAAAAATGGTAAAAAAAAAAAAATTGGGGAAAAATAAACAAGGTGTTCTTTATCTAC
ACTTTGGCTTTACAATGTATAATTTATATGCATACAAAAAAATTTTGATAAAATTGTAAAAAGGTGAATA
AAATAACATTGTAACAGTAGTAGATAGTAAAGGGAAGGTGTTGCTCAAATAGTGTCGAAACAAAACTGGC
ATAAAGAAAAATTGATATTGAGCAGAGGATATGCGCATAATGGTATTTTGTTTGTTTGTTTGTTTTCTCA
TTTTTTGAGACAGCTCAATTCTTTATGTCCACAACATCATCGGACTTTTCTTCTTCAGGGTAGAAATATT
CATCCTACAAAAAAAAAAAAAAATTATTTTGAAAATTTATCATAGATGGTTATAATAATAACTTATAAAT
ATGAGATATATATATATATAATTTGTGAGGGATATGTATTTTATTTTATTAATTTCA
